Addgene plasmid #186047: AAV-CAG-FLEX-LifeAct-jGCaMP8f-WPRE
Purpose: AAV-mediated expression of LifeAct-jGCaMP8f under the CAG promoter, Cre-dependent expression
Depositing lab: Loren Looger. Depositing organization: HHMI, Janelia Research Campus.
Backbone
  Vector backbone: AAV
  Vector type: Mammalian Expression, AAV
Growth in bacteria
  Bacterial resistance: Ampicillin, 100 μg/mL
  Growth temperature: 30°C
  Growth strain: NEB Stable
  Copy number: Low Copy
Gene/Insert
  Gene/Insert name: LifeAct-jGCaMP8f
  Species: Synthetic
  Insert size (bp): 1320
  Promoter: CAG
  Tag / fusion protein: LifeAct-6xHis (N terminal on insert)
  Cloning method: Gibson Cloning
Terms and licenses: Academic/Nonprofit Terms; Industry Terms: Not Available to Industry
How to cite: AAV-CAG-FLEX-LifeAct-jGCaMP8f-WPRE was a gift from Loren Looger (Addgene plasmid # 186047 ; http://n2t.net/addgene:186047 ; RRID:Addgene_186047)
