[The description below was written by a language model from this plasmid's Addgene catalogue record and pLannotate feature annotations shown in this document.]
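Description:
AAV-CAG-FLEX-LifeAct-jGCaMP8f-WPRE is an adeno-associated virus transfer plasmid for Cre-dependent expression of an actin-targeted calcium indicator in mammalian cells. The expression cassette sits between two AAV2 inverted terminal repeats, which allow the intervening DNA to be replicated and packaged into recombinant AAV particles when helper functions are supplied. In bacteria the plasmid is maintained through a ColE1/pUC-type origin and selected with ampicillin via the β-lactamase gene. An f1 phage origin is also present. The catalogue lists it as low copy and grown in a recombination-deficient stable strain, a common precaution for repeat-containing ITR plasmids.

Transcription is driven by the CAG promoter, annotated here as its component parts: CMV enhancer, chicken β-actin promoter, and chimeric β-actin/β-globin intron sequence. Downstream, the synthetic insert encoding LifeAct-jGCaMP8f lies in reverse orientation and is flanked by oppositely oriented lox2272 and loxP pairs in the FLEX (double-inverted) arrangement. Without Cre the coding sequence is antisense to the promoter and not expressed. Cre recombination inverts the cassette and then excises one site of each pair, locking it in the sense orientation. The annotation software labels the sensor as a GCaMP6s fragment, which reflects sequence similarity within the GCaMP family rather than the actual variant. According to the record, the insert carries an N-terminal LifeAct-6xHis segment. LifeAct is a short F-actin-binding peptide that would localise the fast jGCaMP8f sensor to actin-rich structures. A WPRE and an SV40 polyadenylation signal follow the cassette to enhance transcript stability and processing. The construct suits calcium imaging in genetically defined, Cre-expressing cell populations after AAV delivery.
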