Features (pLannotate 1.2.2; 22 found; start..end, strand, type, name):
     42..174     -  repeat_region  AAV2 ITR (fragment): inverted terminal repeat of adeno-associated virus serotype 2 inverted
    235..483     +  enhancer       CMV enhancer (fragment): human cytomegalovirus immediate early enhancer
    485..762     +  promoter       chicken β-actin promoter: No description available
    763..898     +  intron         hybrid intron (fragment): hybrid between chicken β-actin (CBA) and minute virus of mice (MMV) introns (Gray et al., 2011)
    987..1117    +  intron         chimeric intron (fragment): chimera between introns from chicken β-actin and rabbit β-globin
   1115..1180    +  CDS            HBB (fragment): HBB_LEPEU - Experimental evidence at protein level: Swiss-Prot protein existence level 1. Involved in oxygen transport from the lung to the various peripheral tissues. From Lepus europaeus (European hare).
   1179..1212    -  protein_bind   lox2272: Cre-mediated recombination occurs in the 8-bp core sequence (GGATACTT). lox2272 sites are compatible with each other, but incompatible with loxP or loxN sites (Lee and Saito, 1988). Cre recombinase
   1275..1308    -  protein_bind   loxP: Cre-mediated recombination occurs in the 8-bp core sequence (GCATACAT). Cre recombinase
   1319..2491    -  CDS            GCaMP6s (fragment): improved fluorescent protein-based calcium sensor (Chen et al., 2013)
   2655..2688    +  protein_bind   lox2272: Cre-mediated recombination occurs in the 8-bp core sequence (GGATACTT). lox2272 sites are compatible with each other, but incompatible with loxP or loxN sites (Lee and Saito, 1988). Cre recombinase
   2759..2792    +  protein_bind   loxP: Cre-mediated recombination occurs in the 8-bp core sequence (GCATACAT). Cre recombinase
   2810..2834    +  misc_feature   MCS (fragment): pBluescript multiple cloning site
   2834..3422    +  misc_feature   WPRE: woodchuck hepatitis virus posttranscriptional regulatory element
   3465..3586    -  polyA_signal   SV40 poly(A) signal: SV40 polyadenylation signal
   3609..3677    -  CDS            large T antigen (fragment): large T antigen from SV40 (simian virus 40)
   3748..3881    +  repeat_region  AAV2 ITR: inverted terminal repeat of adeno-associated virus serotype 2 inverted
   3875..3931    -  CDS            lacI (fragment): lac repressor; lacI; The lac repressor binds to the lac operator to inhibit transcription in E. coli. This inhibition can be relieved by adding lactose or isopropyl-β-D-thiogalactopyranoside (IPTG).
   4114..4702    -  rep_origin     ori: high-copy-number ColE1/pMB1/pBR322/pUC origin of replication
   4873..5733    -  CDS            AmpR: β-lactamase; bla; confers resistance to ampicillin, carbenicillin, and related antibiotics
   5734..5838    -  promoter       AmpR promoter: bla
   5891..6319    -  rep_origin     f1 ori (sequence partly withheld): f1 bacteriophage origin of replication; arrow indicates direction of (+) strand synthesis
   6324..47      -  CDS            lacZα (fragment) (across the origin): LacZα fragment of β-galactosidase; lacZ fragment
>Addgene plasmid #186047 | AAV-CAG-FLEX-LifeAct-jGCaMP8f-WPRE | addgene full sequence | sequence record 370161 | Addgene Partial NGS Result
GTTGGGAAGGGCGATCGGTGCGGGCCTCTTCGCTATTACGCCAGCTGCGCGCTCGCTCGCTCACTGAGGC
CGCCCGGGCAAAGCCCGGGCGTCGGGCGACCTTTGGTCGCCCGGCCTCAGTGAGCGAGCGAGCGCGCAGA
GAGGGAGTGGCCAACTCCATCACTAGGGGTTCCTTGTAGTTAATGATTAACCCGCCATGCTACTTATCTA
CGTAGCCATGCTCTAGGAAGAGTACCATTGACGTCAATAATGACGTATGTTCCCATAGTAACGCCAATAG
GGACTTTCCATTGACGTCAATGGGTGGAGTATTTACGGTAAACTGCCCACTTGGCAGTACATCAAGTGTA
TCATATGCCAAGTACGCCCCCTATTGACGTCAATGACGGTAAATGGCCCGCCTGGCATTATGCCCAGTAC
ATGACCTTATGGGACTTTCCTACTTGGCAGTACATCTACGTATTAGTCATCGCTATTACCATGGTCGAGG
TGAGCCCCACGTTCTGCTTCACTCTCCCCATCTCCCCCCCCTCCCCACCCCCAATTTTGTATTTATTTAT
TTTTTAATTATTTTGTGCAGCGATGGGGGCGGGGGGGGGGGGGGGGCGCGCGCCRGGGGGGGSGGGGGGG
GGSGGGGGGGGGGGSGGGGSGRGGSGGRGAGGKGCGGCGGCAGCCAATCAGAGCGGCGCGCTCCGAAAGT
TTCCTTTTATGGCGAGGCGGCGGCGGCGGCGGCCCTATAAAAAGCGAAGCGCGCGGCGGGCGGGAGTCGC
TGCGCGCTGCCTTCGCCCCGTGCCCCGCTCCGCCGCCGCCTCGCGCCGCCCGCCCCGGCTCTGACTGACC
GCGTTACTCCCACAGGTGAGCGGGCGGGACGGCCCTTCTCCTCCGGGCTGTAATTAGCGCTTGGTTTAAT
GACGGCTTGTTTCTTTTCTGTGGCTGCGTGAAAGCCTTGAGGGGCTCCGGGAGGGCCCTTTGTGCGGGGG
GAGCGGCTCGGGGCTGTCCGCGGGGGGACGGCTGCCTTCGGGGGGGACGGGGCAGGGCGGGGTTCGGCTT
CTGGCGTGTGACCGGCGGCTCTAGAGCCTCTGCTAACCATGTTCATGCCTTCTTCTTTTTCCTACAGCTC
CTGGGCAACGTGCTGGTTATTGTGCTGTCTCATCATTTTGGCAAAGAATTGGATCCCCATAACTTCGTAT
AAAGTATCCTATACGAAGTTATATCAAAATAGGAAGACCAATGCTTCACCATCGACCCGAATTGCCAAGC
ATCACCATCGACCCATAACTTCGTATAATGTATGCTATACGAAGTTATACTAGAGCTTTCACTTCGCTGT
CATCATTTGTACAAACTCTTCGTAGTTTACCTGACCATCCCCATCGATGTCTGCTTCCCTGATCATTTCA
TCAACCTCTTCATCTGTTAACTTCTCTCCAAGGTTTGTCATCACGTGGCGAAGCTCTGCTGCACTGATGT
AGCCATTGCCATCCTTATCAAACACACCGAACGCTTCTCTAATTTCTTCTTCCGTGTCCCTGTATTTCAT
TTTTCTTGCCATCATTGTCAGGAACTCAGGGAAGTCGATTGTGCCGTCACCGTCGGCATCTACTTCATTG
ATCATGTCCTGCAGCTCTGCTTCTGTGGGGTTCAGTCCGAGAGACCGCATCACCGTCCCCAGCTCCTTGG
TTGTTATTGTCCCATCCCCGTCCTTGTCAAATAGGGAGAAAGCCTCTTTAAATTCTGCGATCTGCTCTTC
AGTCAGTTGGTCCGGCAGGTTGTACTCCAGCTTGTGCCCCAGGATGTTGCCGTCCTCCTTGAAGTCGATG
CCCTTCAGCTCGATGCGGTTCACCAGGGTGTCGCCCTCGAACTTCACCTCGGCGCGGGTCTTGTAGTTGC
CGTCGTCCTTGAAGAAGATGGTGCGCTCCTGGATGTAGCCTTCGGGCATGGCGGACTTGAAGAAGTCGTG
CTGCTTCATGTGGTCGGGGTAGCGGCTGAAGCACTGCACGCCGTAGGTCAGGGTGGTCACGAGGGTGGGC
CAGGGCACGGGCAGCTTGCCGGTGGTGCAGATGAACTTCAGGGTCAGCTTGCCGTAGGTGGCATCGCCCT
CACCCTCGCCGGACACGCTGAACTTGTGGCCGTTTACGTCGCCGTCCAGCTCGACCAGGATGGGCACCAC
CCCGGTGAACAGCTCCTCGCCCTTGCTCACCATGCTCCCTCCGGTACCGCCCTTGTACAGCTCGTCCATG
CCGAGAGTGATCCCGGCGGCGGTCACGAACTCCAGCAGGACCATGTGATCGCGCTTCTCGTTGGGGTCTT
TCGAAAGTTTGGACTCCACGCTCAGGTAGTGGTTGTCGGGCAGCAGCACGGGGCCGTCGCCGATGGGGGT
GTTCTGCTGGTAGTGGTAGGCGAGCTGCACGCCGCCGTCCTCGATGTTGTGGCGGATGTGGAAGTTCGCC
TTGATGCCGTTCTTCTGCTTGTCGGCCTTGATATAGACGTTGATCTTCAGGCCCATCAGGCGGGCGATGA
TCTTCACGGCGGTGGCCACCTCCTTGAAGGTCTTCTTGCGACGCGTGTGATGATGGTGATGATGCATCTC
CTCCTTGCTGATGCTCTCGAACTTCTTGATCAGGTCGGCCACACCCATGGTGGCGGATCCTAGTATAACT
TCGTATAGGATACTTTATACGAAGTTATCATTGGGATTCTTCCTATTTTGATCCAAGCATCACCATCGAC
CCTCTAGTCCAGATCTCACCATCGACCCATAACTTCGTATAGCATACATTATACGAAGTTATGTCCCTCG
AAGAGGTTCGAATTCGATATCAAGCTTATCGATAATCAACCTCTGGATTACAAAATTTGTGAAAGATTGA
CTGGTATTCTTAACTATGTTGCTCCTTTTACGCTATGTGGATACGCTGCTTTAATGCCTTTGTATCATGC
TATTGCTTCCCGTATGGCTTTCATTTTCTCCTCCTTGTATAAATCCTGGTTGCTGTCTCTTTATGAGGAG
TTGTGGCCCGTTGTCAGGCAACGTGGCGTGGTGTGCACTGTGTTTGCTGACGCAACCCCCACTGGTTGGG
GCATTGCCACCACCTGTCAGCTCCTTTCCGGGACTTTCGCTTTCCCCCTCCCTATTGCCACGGCGGAACT
CATCGCCGCCTGCCTTGCCCGCTGCTGGACAGGGGCTCGGCTGTTGGGCACTGACAATTCCGTGGTGTTG
TCGGGGAAATCATCGTCCTTTCCTTGGCTGCTCGCCTGTGTTGCCACCTGGATTCTGCGCGGGACGTCCT
TCTGCTACGTCCCTTCGGCCCTCAATCCAGCGGACCTTCCTTCCCGCGGCCTGCTGCCGGCTCTGCGGCC
TCTTCCGCGTCTTCGCCTTCGCCCTCAGACGAGTCGGATCTCCCTTTGGGCCGCCTCCCCGCATCGATAC
CGTCGACCCGGGCGGCCGCTTCGAGCAGACATGATAAGATACATTGATGAGTTTGGACAAACCACAACTA
GAATGCAGTGAAAAAAATGCTTTATTTGTGAAATTTGTGATGCTATTGCTTTATTTGTAACCATTATAAG
CTGCAATAAACAAGTTAACAACAACAATTGCATTCATTTTATGTTTCAGGTTCAGGGGGAGATGTGGGAG
GTTTTTTAAAGCAAGTAAAACCTCTACAAATGTGGTAAAATCGATAAGGATCTTCCTAGAGCATGGCTAC
GTAGATAAGTAGCATGGCGGGTTAATCATTAACTACAAGGAACCCCTAGTGATGGAGTTGGCCACTCCCT
CTCTGCGCGCTCGCTCGCTCACTGAGGCCGGGCGACCAAAGGTCGCCCGACGCCCGGGCTTTGCCCGGGC
GGCCTCAGTGAGCGAGCGAGCGCGCAGCTGCATTAATGAATCGGCCAACGCGCGGGGAGAGGCGGTTTGC
GTATTGGGCGCTCTTCCGCTTCCTCGCTCACTGACTCGCTGCGCTCGGTCGTTCGGCTGCGGCGAGCGGT
ATCAGCTCACTCAAAGGCGGTAATACGGTTATCCACAGAATCAGGGGATAACGCAGGAAAGAACATGTGA
GCAAAAGGCCAGCAAAAGGCCAGGAACCGTAAAAAGGCCGCGTTGCTGGCGTTTTTCCATAGGCTCCGCC
CCCCTGACGAGCATCACAAAAATCGACGCTCAAGTCAGAGGTGGCGAAACCCGACAGGACTATAAAGATA
CCAGGCGTTTCCCCCTGGAAGCTCCCTCGTGCGCTCTCCTGTTCCGACCCTGCCGCTTACCGGATACCTG
TCCGCCTTTCTCCCTTCGGGAAGCGTGGCGCTTTCTCATAGCTCACGCTGTAGGTATCTCAGTTCGGTGT
AGGTCGTTCGCTCCAAGCTGGGCTGTGTGCACGAACCCCCCGTTCAGCCCGACCGCTGCGCCTTATCCGG
TAACTATCGTCTTGAGTCCAACCCGGTAAGACACGACTTATCGCCACTGGCAGCAGCCACTGGTAACAGG
ATTAGCAGAGCGAGGTATGTAGGCGGTGCTACAGAGTTCTTGAAGTGGTGGCCTAACTACGGCTACACTA
GAAGAACAGTATTTGGTATCTGCGCTCTGCTGAAGCCAGTTACCTTCGGAAAAAGAGTTGGTAGCTCTTG
ATCCGGCAAACAAACCACCGCTGGTAGCGGTGGTTTTTTTGTTTGCAAGCAGCAGATTACGCGCAGAAAA
AAAGGATCTCAAGAAGATCCTTTGATCTTTTCTACGGGGTCTGACGCTCAGTGGAACGAAAACTCACGTT
AAGGGATTTTGGTCATGAGATTATCAAAAAGGATCTTCACCTAGATCCTTTTAAATTAAAAATGAAGTTT
TAAATCAATCTAAAGTATATATGAGTAAACTTGGTCTGACAGTTACCAATGCTTAATCAGTGAGGCACCT
ATCTCAGCGATCTGTCTATTTCGTTCATCCATAGTTGCCTGACTCCCCGTCGTGTAGATAACTACGATAC
GGGAGGGCTTACCATCTGGCCCCAGTGCTGCAATGATACCGCGAGACCCACGCTCACCGGCTCCAGATTT
ATCAGCAATAAACCAGCCAGCCGGAAGGGCCGAGCGCAGAAGTGGTCCTGCAACTTTATCCGCCTCCATC
CAGTCTATTAATTGTTGCCGGGAAGCTAGAGTAAGTAGTTCGCCAGTTAATAGTTTGCGCAACGTTGTTG
CCATTGCTACAGGCATCGTGGTGTCACGCTCGTCGTTTGGTATGGCTTCATTCAGCTCCGGTTCCCAACG
ATCAAGGCGAGTTACATGATCCCCCATGTTGTGCAAAAAAGCGGTTAGCTCCTTCGGTCCTCCGATCGTT
GTCAGAAGTAAGTTGGCCGCAGTGTTATCACTCATGGTTATGGCAGCACTGCATAATTCTCTTACTGTCA
TGCCATCCGTAAGATGCTTTTCTGTGACTGGTGAGTACTCAACCAAGTCATTCTGAGAATAGTGTATGCG
GCGACCGAGTTGCTCTTGCCCGGCGTCAATACGGGATAATACCGCGCCACATAGCAGAACTTTAAAAGTG
CTCATCATTGGAAAACGTTCTTCGGGGCGAAAACTCTCAAGGATCTTACCGCTGTTGAGATCCAGTTCGA
TGTAACCCACTCGTGCACCCAACTGATCTTCAGCATCTTTTACTTTCACCAGCGTTTCTGGGTGAGCAAA
AACAGGAAGGCAAAATGCCGCAAAAAAGGGAATAAGGGCGACACGGAAATGTTGAATACTCATACTCTTC
CTTTTTCAATATTATTGAAGCATTTATCAGGGTTATTGTCTCATGAGCGGATACATATTTGAATGTATTT
AGAAAAATAAACAAATAGGGGTTCCGCGCACATTTCCCCGAAAAGTGCCACCTAAATTGTAAGCGTTAAT
ATTTTGTTAAAATTCGCGTTAAATTTTTGTTAAATCAGCTCATTTTTTAACCAATAGGCCGAAATCGGCA
AAATCCCTTATAAATCAAAAGAATAGACCGAGATAGGGT
[37 nt withheld, positions 5990-6026]
AAAGAACGTGGACTCCAACGTCAAAGG
[49 nt withheld, positions 6054-6102]
T
[91 nt withheld, positions 6104-6194]
G
[124 nt withheld, positions 6196-6319]
CCCATTCGCCATTCAGGCTGCGCAACT
